>Addgene plasmid #224847 | pUBC(k)-AT5G01640-mKOk | addgene full sequence | sequence record 447310 | Addgene NGS Result
TACCCGACGAGTCAGTAATAAACGGCGTCAAAGTGGTTGCAGCCGGCACACACGAGTCGTGTTTATCAAC
TCAAAGCACAAATACTTTTCCTCAACCTAAAAATAAGGCAATTAGCCAAAAACAACTTTGCGTGTAAACA
ACGCTCAATACACGTGTCATTTTATTATTAGCTATTGCTTCACCGCCTTAGCTTTCTCGTGACCTAGTCG
TCCTCGTCTTTTCTTCTTCTTCTTCTATAAAACAATACCCAAAGAGCTCTTCTTCTTCACAATTCAGATT
TCAATTTCTCAAAATCTTAAAAACTTTCTCTCAATTCTCTCTACCGTGATCAAGGTAAATTTCTGTGTTC
CTTATTCTCTCAAAATCTTCGATTTTGTTTTCGTTCGATCCCAATTTCGTATATGTTCTTTGGTTTAGAT
TCTGTTAATCTTAGATCGAAGACGATTTTCTGGGTTTGATCGTTAGATATCATCTTAATTCTCGATTAGG
GTTTCATAGATATCATCCGATTTGTTCAAATAATTTGAGTTTTGTCGAATAATTACTCTTCGATTTGTGA
TTTCTATCTAGATCTGGTGTTAGTTTCTAGTTTGTGCGATCGAATTTGTAGATTAATCTGAGTTTTTCTG
ATTAACACTCGAGTGCGGGATCCTCTAGAGGGCCCATCACAAGTTTGTACAAAAAAGCAGGCTTCACCAT
GGTGTCAACAAATCCCCCTGTTCTTCCAATTTCCACCACCGCAACAGACACCACCAATCAGCCTCCGATT
GTAACCGCTGTGGTGGAATCGCAACCTCCAGTCGTCCGTGCATTTGTCAACGGTGTGACCGAGACGGTCT
GTGGTGGTCTATCTCGTAGCCGTCCGTGGTCAGAGCTCCTCGATCGATCCGCTTTCACAAAGCCTGACTC
TCTCTCCGAGGCCGGGACGCGATTCCGGAAAAATTCCTCTTATTTCAGGGTGAATTACGTTTGCATTGTC
GCTCTGATCCTTGGTTTCTCTCTTCTCGCCCACCCATTCTCTCTCATCCTCCTCCTATGTCTCGCCGCTT
CCTGGCTCTTCCTCTACCTCTTCCGTCCATCAGATCGTCCTCTTATCCTCTTCGGCCGATCTTTCTCCGA
ATACGAAACTCTCGGTGGCCTAATCCTCTCCACGATCGCAGTGATCTTCTTCACAAGCGTCGGATCTGTA
TTGATATCCGCTCTCATGATCGGAATAGCAACAATCTGTGTCCATGGCGCCTTTAGAGCTCCCGATGATC
TCTTCCTCGACGAACAAGATCATGCCGCCTCCGGATTCCTCTCATTCATCGGTGTTCCCGCGATCCCCTC
TGTAGCACCCTCTGCCTCCTCAGCGGCTTCCCCCGTGCACCCAGCTTTCTTGTACAAAGTGGTGATGGGA
CGTCCGCGGAGATCTACGCGTGTCGACTCGAGATATCCAACTAGTATGGTGAGCGTTATCAAGCCTGAGA
TGAAGATGAGGTACTACATGGACGGAAGCGTGAACGGACACGAGTTCACTATTGAAGGCGAAGGTACTGG
AAGGCCTTACGAGGGACATCAAGAGATGACTCTCAGAGTGACCATGGCTGAAGGTGGACCTATGCCTTTC
GCTTTCGATCTCGTGTCTCACGTGTTCTGCTACGGACACAGAGTGTTCACTAAGTACCCTGAAGAGATCC
CGGACTACTTCAAGCAAGCTTTCCCTGAGGGACTCTCTTGGGAGAGATCTTTGGAATTCGAGGACGGTGG
ATCCGCTTCTGTGTCTGCTCATATCTCTCTCAGGGGCAACACCTTCTACCACAAGAGCAAGTTTACCGGG
GTGAACTTCCCTGCTGATGGACCGATCATGCAGAACCAGTCTGTTGATTGGGAGCCGTCTACTGAGAAGA
TCACCGCTTCTGATGGTGTGCTCAAGGGTGATGTGACCATGTACCTTAAGCTCGAAGGTGGTGGAAACCA
CAAGTGCCAGTTCAAGACTACCTACAAGGCCGCCAAAGAAATCCTCGAGATGCCTGGTGATCACTACATC
GGACATAGGCTCGTGAGAAAGACCGAGGGAAACATCACTGAGCAGGTTGAGGATGCTGTGGCTCATTCTC
AATTGTTATAAGCGGCCATGCTAGAGTCCGCAAAAATCACCAGTCTCTCTCTACAAATCTATCTCTCTCT
ATTTTTCTCCAGAATAATGTGTGAGTAGTTCCCAGATAAGGGAATTAGGGTTCTTATAGGGTTTCGCTCA
TGTGTTGAGCATATAAGAAACCCTTAGTATGTATTTGTATTTGTAAAATACTTCTATCAATAAAATTTCT
AATTCCTAAAACCAAAATCCAGTGACCTGCAGGCATGCAAGCTAGCTTACTAGTGATGCATATTCTATAG
TGTCACCTAAATCTGCGGCCGCACTAGTGATATCCCGCGGCCATGGCGGCCGGGAGCATGCGACGTCGGG
CCCAATTCGCCCTATAGTGAGTCGTATTACAATTCACTGGCCGTCGTTTTACAACGTCGTGACTGGGAAA
ACCCTGGCGTTACCCAACTTAATCGCCTTGCAGCACATCCCCCTTTCGCCAGCTGGCGTAATAGCGAAGA
GGCCCGCACCGATCGCCCTTCCCAACAGTTGCGCAGCCTGAATGGCGAATGGAAATTGTAAGCGTTAATG
GGTTTCTGGAGTTTAATGAGCTAAGCACATACGTCAGAAACCATTATTGCGCGTTCAAAAGTCGCCTAAG
GTCACTATCAGCTAGCAAATATTTCTTGTCAAAAATGCTCCACTGACGTTCCATAAATTCCCCTCGGTAT
CCAATTAGAGTCTCATATTCACTCTCAATCCAAATAATCTGCAATGGCAATTACCTTATCCGCAACTTCT
TTACCTATTTCCGCCCGGATCCGGGCAGGTTCTCCGGCCGCTTGGGTGGAGAGGCTATTCGGCTATGACT
GGGCACAACAGACAATCGGCTGCTCTGATGCCGCCGTGTTCCGGCTGTCAGCGCAGGGGCGCCCGGTTCT
TTTTGTCAAGACCGACCTGTCCGGTGCCCTGAATGAACTGCAGGACGAGGCAGCGCGGCTATCGTGGCTG
GCCACGACGGGCGTTCCTTGCGCAGCTGTGCTCGACGTTGTCACTGAAGCGGGAAGGGACTGGCTGCTAT
TGGGCGAAGTGCCGGGGCAGGATCTCCTGTCATCTCACCTTGCTCCTGCCGAGAAAGTATCCATCATGGC
TGATGCAATGCGGCGGCTGCATACGCTTGATCCGGCTACCTGCCCATTCGACCACCAAGCGAAACATCGC
ATCGAGCGAGCACGTACTCGGATGGAAGCCGGTCTTGTCGATCAGGATGATCTGGACGAAGAGCATCAGG
GGCTCGCGCCAGCCGAACTGTTCGCCAGGCTCAAGGCGCGCATGCCCGACGGCGAGGATCTCGTCGTGAC
CCATGGCGATGCCTGCTTGCCGAATATCATGGTGGAAAATGGCCGCTTTTCTGGATTCATCGACTGTGGC
CGGCTGGGTGTGGCGGACCGCTATCAGGACATAGCGTTGGCTACCCGTGATATTGCTGAAGAGCTTGGCG
GCGAATGGGCTGACCGCTTCCTCGTGCTTTACGGTATCGCCGCTCCCGATTCGCAGCGCATCGCCTTCTA
TCGCCTTCTTGACGAGTTCTTCTGAGCGGGACTCTGGGGTTCGAAATGACCGACCAAGCGACGCCCAACC
TGCCATCACGAGATTTCGATTCCACCGCCGCCTTCTATGAAAGGTTGGGCTTCGGAATCGTTTTCCGGGA
CGCCGGCTGGATGATCCTCCAGCGCGGGGATCTCATGCTGGAGTTCTTCGCCCACCCCGATCCAACACTT
ACGTTTGCAACGTCCAAGAGCAAATAGACCACGAACGCCGGAAGGTTGCCGCAGCGTGTGGATTGCGTCT
CAATTCTCTCTTGCAGGAATGCAATGATGAATATGATACTGACTATGAAACTTTGAGGGAATACTGCCTA
GCACCGTCACCTCATAACGTGCATCATGCATGCCCTGACAACATGGAACATCGCTATTTTTCTGAAGAAT
TATGCTCGTTGGAGGATGTCGCGGCAATTGCAGCTATTGCCAAAATCGAAATACCCCTCACGCATGCATT
CATCAATATTATTCATGCGGGGAAAGGCAAGATTAATCCAACTGGCAAATCATCCAGCGTGATTGGTAAC
TTCAGTTCCAGCGACTTGATTCGTTTTGGTGCTACCCACGTTTTCAATAAGGACGAGATGGTGGAGTAAA
GAAGGAGTGCGTCGAAGCAGATCGTTCAAACATTTGGCAATAAAGTTTCTTAAGATTGAATCCTGTTGCC
GGTCTTGCGATGATTATCATATAATTTCTGTTGAATTACGTTAAGCATGTAATAATTAACATGTAATGCA
TGACGTTATTTATGAGATGGGTTTTTATGATTAGAGTCCCGCAATTATACATTTAATACGCGATAGAAAA
CAAAATATAGCGCGCAAACTAGGATAAATTATCGCGCGCGGTGTCATCTATGTTACTAGATCGACCGGCA
TGCAAGCTGATAATTCAATTCGGCGTTAATTCAGTACATTAAAAACGTCCGCAATGTGTTATTAAGTTGT
CTAAGCGTCAATTTGTTTACACCACAATATATCCTGCCACCAGCCAGCCAACAGCTCCCCGACCGGCAGC
TCGGCACAAAATCACCACTCGATACAGGCAGCCCATCAGTCCGGGACGGCGTCAGCGGGAGAGCCGTTGT
AAGGCGGCAGACTTTGCTCATGTTACCGATGCTATTCGGAAGAACGGCAACTAAGCTGCCGGGTTTGAAA
CACGGATGATCTCGCGGAGGGTAGCATGTTGATTGTAACGATGACAGAGCGTTGCTGCCTGTGATCAATT
CGGGCACGAACCCAGTGGACATAAGCCTGTTCGGTTCGTAAGCTGTAATGCAAGTAGCGTATGCGCTCAC
GCAACTGGTCCAGAACCTTGACCGAACGCAGCGGTGGTAACGGCGCAGTGGCGGTTTTCATGGCTTGTTA
TGACTGTTTTTTTGGGGTACAGTCTATGCCTCGGGCATCCAAGCAGCAAGCGCGTTACGCCGTGGGTCGA
TGTTTGATGTTATGGAGCAGCAACGATGTTACGCAGCAGGGCAGTCGCCCTAAAACAAAGTTAAACATCA
TGGGGGAAGCGGTGATCGCCGAAGTATCGACTCAACTATCAGAGGTAGTTGGCGTCATCGAGCGCCATCT
CGAACCGACGTTGCTGGCCGTACATTTGTACGGCTCCGCAGTGGATGGCGGCCTGAAGCCACACAGTGAT
ATTGATTTGCTGGTTACGGTGACCGTAAGGCTTGATGAAACAACGCGGCGAGCTTTGATCAACGACCTTT
TGGAAACTTCGGCTTCCCCTGGAGAGAGCGAGATTCTCCGCGCTGTAGAAGTCACCATTGTTGTGCACGA
CGACATCATTCCGTGGCGTTATCCAGCTAAGCGCGAACTGCAATTTGGAGAATGGCAGCGCAATGACATT
CTTGCAGGTATCTTCGAGCCAGCCACGATCGACATTGATCTGGCTATCTTGCTGACAAAAGCAAGAGAAC
ATAGCGTTGCCTTGGTAGGTCCAGCGGCGGAGGAACTCTTTGATCCGGTTCCTGAACAGGATCTATTTGA
GGCGCTAAATGAAACCTTAACGCTATGGAACTCGCCGCCCGACTGGGCTGGCGATGAGCGAAATGTAGTG
CTTACGTTGTCCCGCATTTGGTACAGCGCAGTAACCGGCAAAATCGCGCCGAAGGATGTCGCTGCCGACT
GGGCAATGGAGCGCCTGCCGGCCCAGTATCAGCCCGTCATACTTGAAGCTAGACAGGCTTATCTTGGACA
AGAAGAAGATCGCTTGGCCTCGCGCGCAGATCAGTTGGAAGAATTTGTCCACTACGTGAAAGGCGAGATC
ACCAAGGTAGTCGGCAAATAATGTCTAGCTAGAAATTCGTTCAAGCCGACGCCGCTTCGCGGCGCGGCTT
AACTCAAGCGTTAGATGCACTAAGCACATAATTGCTCACAGCCAAACTATCAGGTCAAGTCTGCTTTTAT
TATTTTTAAGCGTGCATAATAAGCCCTACACAAATTGGGAGATATATCATGCATGACCAAAATCCCTTAA
CGTGAGTTTTCGTTCCACTGAGCGTCAGACCCCGTAGAAAAGATCAAAGGATCTTCTTGAGATCCTTTTT
TTCTGCGCGTAATCTGCTGCTTGCAAACAAAAAAACCACCGCTACCAGCGGTGGTTTGTTTGCCGGATCA
AGAGCTACCAACTCTTTTTCCGAAGGTAACTGGCTTCAGCAGAGCGCAGATACCAAATACTGTCCTTCTA
GTGTAGCCGTAGTTAGGCCACCACTTCAAGAACTCTGTAGCACCGCCTACATACCTCGCTCTGCTAATCC
TGTTACCAGTGGCTGCTGCCAGTGGCGATAAGTCGTGTCTTACCGGGTTGGACTCAAGACGATAGTTACC
GGATAAGGCGCAGCGGTCGGGCTGAACGGGGGGTTCGTGCACACAGCCCAGCTTGGAGCGAACGACCTAC
ACCGAACTGAGATACCTACAGCGTGAGCTATGAGAAAGCGCCACGCTTCCCGAAGGGAGAAAGGCGGACA
GGTATCCGGTAAGCGGCAGGGTCGGAACAGGAGAGCGCACGAGGGAGCTTCCAGGGGGAAACGCCTGGTA
TCTTTATAGTCCTGTCGGGTTTCGCCACCTCTGACTTGAGCGTCGATTTTTGTGATGCTCGTCAGGGGGG
CGGAGCCTATGGAAAAACGCCAGCAACGCGGCCTTTTTACGGTTCCTGGCCTTTTGCTGGCCTTTTGCTC
ACATGTTCTTTCCTGCGTTATCCCCTGATTCTGTGGATAACCGTATTACCGCCTTTGAGTGAGCTGATAC
CGCTCGCCGCAGCCGAACGACCGAGCGCAGCGAGTCAGTGAGCGAGGAAGCGGAAGAGCGCCTGATGCGG
TATTTTCTCCTTACGCATCTGTGCGGTATTTCACACCGCATATGGTGCACTCTCAGTACAATCTGCTCTG
ATGCCGCATAGTTAAGCCAGTATACACTCCGCTATCGCTACGTGACTGGGTCATGGCTGCGCCCCGACAC
CCGCCAACACCCGCTGACGCGCCCTGACGGGCTTGTCTGCTCCCGGCATCCGCTTACAGACAAGCTGTGA
CCGTCTCCGGGAGCTGCATGTGTCAGAGGTTTTCACCGTCATCACCGAAACGCGCGAGGCAGGGTGCCTT
GATGTGGGCGCCGGCGGTCGAGTGGCGACGGCGCGGCTTGTCCGCGCCCTGGTAGATTGCCTGGCCGTAG
GCCAGCCATTTTTGAGCGGCCAGCGGCCGCGATAGGCCGACGCGAAGCGGCGGGGCGTAGGGAGCGCAGC
GACCGAAGGGTAGGCGCTTTTTGCAGCTCTTCGGCTGTGCGCTGGCCAGACAGTTATGCACAGGCCAGGC
GGGTTTTAAGAGTTTTAATAAGTTTTAAAGAGTTTTAGGCGGAAAAATCGCCTTTTTTCTCTTTTATATC
AGTCACTTACATGTGTGACCGGTTCCCAATGTACGGCTTTGGGTTCCCAATGTACGGGTTCCGGTTCCCA
ATGTACGGCTTTGGGTTCCCAATGTACGTGCTATCCACAGGAAAGAGACCTTTTCGACCTTTTTCCCCTG
CTAGGGCAATTTGCCCTAGCATCTGCTCCGTACATTAGGAACCGGCGGATGCTTCGCCCTCGATCAGGTT
GCGGTAGCGCATGACTAGGATCGGGCCAGCCTGCCCCGCCTCCTCCTTCAAATCGTACTCCGGCAGGTCA
TTTGACCCGATCAGCTTGCGCACGGTGAAACAGAACTTCTTGAACTCTCCGGCGCTGCCACTGCGTTCGT
AGATCGTCTTGAACAACCATCTGGCTTCTGCCTTGCCTGCGGCGCGGCGTGCCAGGCGGTAGAGAAAACG
GCCGATGCCGGGATCGATCAAAAAGTAATCGGGGTGAACCGTCAGCACGTCCGGGTTCTTGCCTTCTGTG
ATCTCGCGGTACATCCAATCAGCTAGCTCGATCTCGATGTACTCCGGCCGCCCGGTTTCGCTCTTTACGA
TCTTGTAGCGGCTAATCAAGGCTTCACCCTCGGATACCGTCACCAGGCGGCCGTTCTTGGCCTTCTTCGT
ACGCTGCATGGCAACGTGCGTGGTGTTTAACCGAATGCAGGTTTCTACCAGGTCGTCTTTCTGCTTTCCG
CCATCGGCTCGCCGGCAGAACTTGAGTACGTCCGCAACGTGTGGACGGAACACGCGGCCGGGCTTGTCTC
CCTTCCCTTCCCGGTATCGGTTCATGGATTCGGTTAGATGGGAAACCGCCATCAGTACCAGGTCGTAATC
CCACACACTGGCCATGCCGGCCGGCCCTGCGGAAACCTCTACGTGCCCGTCTGGAAGCTCGTAGCGGATC
ACCTCGCCAGCTCGTCGGTCACGCTTCGACAGACGGAAAACGGCCACGTCCATGATGCTGCGACTATCGC
GGGTGCCCACGTCATAGAGCATCGGAACGAAAAAATCTGGTTGCTCGTCGCCCTTGGGCGGCTTCCTAAT
CGACGGCGCACCGGCTGCCGGCGGTTGCCGGGATTCTTTGCGGATTCGATCAGCGGCCGCTTGCCACGAT
TCACCGGGGCGTGCTTCTGCCTCGATGCGTTGCCGCTGGGCGGCCTGCGCGGCCTTCAACTTCTCCACCA
GGTCATCACCCAGCGCCGCGCCGATTTGTACCGGGCCGGATGGTTTGCGACCGCTCACGCCGATTCCTCG
GGCTTGGGGGTTCCAGTGCCATTGCAGGGCCGGCAGACAACCCAGCCGCTTACGCCTGGCCAACCGCCCG
TTCCTCCACACATGGGGCATTCCACGGCGTCGGTGCCTGGTTGTTCTTGATTTTCCATGCCGCCTCCTTT
AGCCGCTAAAATTCATCTACTCATTTATTCATTTGCTCATTTACTCTGGTAGCTGCGCGATGTATTCAGA
TAGCAGCTCGGTAATGGTCTTGCCTTGGCGTACCGCGTACATCTTCAGCTTGGTGTGATCCTCCGCCGGC
AACTGAAAGTTGACCCGCTTCATGGCTGGCGTGTCTGCCAGGCTGGCCAACGTTGCAGCCTTGCTGCTGC
GTGCGCTCGGACGGCCGGCACTTAGCGTGTTTGTGCTTTTGCTCATTTTCTCTTTACCTCATTAACTCAA
ATGAGTTTTGATTTAATTTCAGCGGCCAGCGCCTGGACCTCGCGGGCAGCGTCGCCCTCGGGTTCTGATT
CAAGAACGGTTGTGCCGGCGGCGGCAGTGCCTGGGTAGCTCACGCGCTGCGTGATACGGGACTCAAGAAT
GGGCAGCTCGTACCCGGCCAGCGCCTCGGCAACCTCACCGCCGATGCGCGTGCCTTTGATCGCCCGCGAC
ACGACAAAGGCCGCTTGTAGCCTTCCATCCGTGACCTCAATGCGCTGCTTAACCAGCTCCACCAGGTCGG
CGGTGGCCCATATGTCGTAAGGGCTTGGCTGCACCGGAATCAGCACGAAGTCGGCTGCCTTGATCGCGGA
CACAGCCAAGTCCGCCGCCTGGGGCGCTCCGTCGATCACTACGAAGTCGCGCCGGCCGATGGCCTTCACG
TCGCGGTCAATCGTCGGGCGGTCGATGCCGACAACGGTTAGCGGTTGATCTTCCCGCACGGCCGCCCAAT
CGCGGGCACTGCCCTGGGGATCGGAATCGACTAACAGAACATCGGCCCCGGCGAGTTGCAGGGCGCGGGC
TAGATGGGTTGCGATGGTCGTCTTGCCTGACCCGCCTTTCTGGTTAAGTACAGCGATAACCTTCATGCGT
TCCCCTTGCGTATTTGTTTATTTACTCATCGCATCATATACGCAGCGACCGCATGACGCAAGCTGTTTTA
CTCAAATACACATCACCTTTTTAGACGGCGGCGCTCGGTTTCTTCAGCGGCCAAGCTGGCCGGCCAGGCC
GCCAGCTTGGCATCAGACAAACCGGCCAGGATTTCATGCAGCCGCACGGTTGAGACGTGCGCGGGCGGCT
CGAACACGTACCCGGCCGCGATCATCTCCGCCTCGATCTCTTCGGTAATGAAAAACGGTTCGTCCTGGCC
GTCCTGGTGCGGTTTCATGCTTGTTCCTCTTGGCGTTCATTCTCGGCGGCCGCCAGGGCGTCGGCCTCGG
TCAATGCGTCCTCACGGAAGGCACCGCGCCGCCTGGCCTCGGTGGGCGTCACTTCCTCGCTGCGCTCAAG
TGCGCGGTACAGGGTCGAGCGATGCACGCCAAGCAGTGCAGCCGCCTCTTTCACGGTGCGGCCTTCCTGG
TCGATCAGCTCGCGGGCGTGCGCGATCTGTGCCGGGGTGAGGGTAGGGCGGGGGCCAAACTTCACGCCTC
GGGCCTTGGCGGCCTCGCGCCCGCTCCGGGTGCGGTCGATGATTAGGGAACGCTCGAACTCGGCAATGCC
GGCGAACACGGTCAACACCATGCGGCCGGCCGGCGTGGTGGTGTCGGCCCACGGCTCTGCCAGGCTACGC
AGGCCCGCGCCGGCCTCCTGGATGCGCTCGGCAATGTCCAGTAGGTCGCGGGTGCTGCGGGCCAGGCGGT
CTAGCCTGGTCACTGTCACAACGTCGCCAGGGCGTAGGTGGTCAAGCATCCTGGCCAGCTCCGGGCGGTC
GCGCCTGGTGCCGGTGATCTTCTCGGAAAACAGCTTGGTGCAGCCGGCCGCGTGCAGTTCGGCCCGTTGG
TTGGTCAAGTCCTGGTCGTCGGTGCTGACGCGGGCATAGCCCAGCAGGCCAGCGGCGGCGCTCTTGTTCA
TGGCGTAATGTCTCCGGTTCTAGTCGCAAGTATTCTACTTTATGCGACTAAAACACGCGACAAGAAAACG
CCAGGAAAAGGGCAGGGCGGCAGCCTGTCGCGTAACTTAGGACTTGTGCGACATGTCGTTTTCAGAAGAC
GGCTGCACTGAACGTCAGAAGCCGACTGCACTATAGCAGCGGAGGGGTTGGATCAAAGTACTTTAAAGTA
CTTTAAAGTACTTTAAAGTACTTTGATCCCGAGGGGAACCCTGTGGTTGGCATGCACATACAAATGGACG
AACGGATAAACCTTTTCACGCCCTTTTAAATATCCGATTATTCTAATAAACGCTCTTTTCTCTTAGGTTT
ACCCGCCAATATATCCTGTCAAACACTGATAGTTTAAACTGAAGGCGGGAAACGACAATCTGATCCAAGC
TCAAGCTGCTCTAGCCAATACGCAAACCGCCTCTCCCCGCGCGTTGGCCGATTCATTAATGCAGCTGGCA
CGACAGGTTTCCCGACTGGAAAGCGGGCAGTGAGCGCAACGCAATTAATGTGAGTTAGCTCACTCATTAG
GCACCCCAGGCTTTACACTTTATGCTTCCGGCTCGTATGTTGTGTGGAATTGTGAGCGGATAACAATTTC
ACACAGGAAACAGCTATGACATGATTACGAATTCGAGCTCGG
Features (pLannotate 1.2.2; 31 found; start..end, strand, type, name):
    669..693     +  protein_bind   attB1: mutant version of attB; recombination site for the Gateway® BP reaction BP Clonase™
    699..1367    +  CDS            PRA1B5: PR1B5_ARATH - Experimental evidence at protein level: Swiss-Prot protein existence level 1. May be involved in both secretory and endocytic intracellular trafficking in the endosomal/prevacuolar compartments. From Arabidopsis thaliana (Mouse-ear cress).
   1369..1393    -  protein_bind   attB2: mutant version of attB; recombination site for the Gateway® BP reaction BP Clonase™
   1446..2099    +  CDS            mKO&kappa;: mKO&kappa; is a basic (constitutively fluorescent) orange fluorescent protein published in 2008, derived from Verrillofungia concinna. It has low acid sensitivity.
   2174..2333    +  polyA_signal   CaMV poly(A) signal (fragment): cauliflower mosaic virus polyadenylation signal
   2334..2353    +  misc_feature   MCS (fragment): pUC18/19 multiple cloning site
   2374..2392    -  promoter       SP6 promoter: promoter for bacteriophage SP6 RNA polymerase
   2461..2479    -  promoter       T7 promoter: promoter for bacteriophage T7 RNA polymerase
   2482..2639    +  CDS            lacZα (fragment): LacZα fragment of β-galactosidase; lacZ fragment
   2660..2843    +  promoter       NOS promoter: nopaline synthase promoter NOS promoter
   2844..3665    +  CDS            KanR: fusion between an N-terminal peptide of nopaline synthase and Tn5 aminoglycoside phosphotransferase; nos-nptII; confers resistance to kanamycin
   3686..3844    +  CDS            ble (fragment): BLE_KLEPN - Experimental evidence at protein level: Swiss-Prot protein existence level 1. Binding protein with a strong affinity to the bleomycin family of antibiotics. Binds to CL990; an antimitotic-antibiotic compound. From Klebsiella pneumoniae.
   3841..4266    +  CDS            nos (fragment): DHNO_AGRT7 - Protein inferred from homology: Swiss-Prot protein existence level 3. From Agrobacterium tumefaciens (strain T37).
   4290..4542    +  terminator     NOS terminator: nopaline synthase terminator and poly(A) signal
   4635..4659    -  misc_feature   LB T-DNA repeat: left border repeat from nopaline C58 T-DNA
   4918..4941    +  promoter       Pc promoter (fragment): intI1 (promoter lies within the coding sequence); class 1 integron promoter
   5117..5173    +  CDS            GmR (fragment): gentamycin acetyltransferase; aacC1; confers resistance to gentamycin
   5184..5971    +  CDS            SmR (fragment): aminoglycoside adenylyltransferase (Murphy, 1985); aadA; confers resistance to spectinomycin and streptomycin
   6217..6805    +  rep_origin     ori: high-copy-number ColE1/pMB1/pBR322/pUC origin of replication
   6991..7131    -  misc_feature   bom: basis of mobility region from pBR322
   7233..7272    -  CDS            rop (fragment): Rop protein, which maintains plasmids at low copy number; rop
   7475..7669    -  rep_origin     pVS1 oriV: origin of replication for the Pseudomonas plasmid pVS1 (Heeb et al., 2000)
   7735..8808    -  CDS            pVS1 RepA: replication protein from the Pseudomonas plasmid pVS1 (Heeb et al., 2000)
   9237..9866    -  CDS            pVS1 StaA: stability protein from the Pseudomonas plasmid pVS1 (Heeb et al., 2000)
  10426..10827   -  CDS            Y4CG_SINFN (fragment): Protein inferred from homology: Swiss-Prot protein existence level 3. From Sinorhizobium fredii (strain NBRC 101917 / NGR234).
  11197..11221   -  misc_feature   RB T-DNA repeat: right border repeat from nopaline C58 T-DNA
  11285..11373   +  CDS            lacI (fragment): lac repressor; lacI; The lac repressor binds to the lac operator to inhibit transcription in E. coli. This inhibition can be relieved by adding lactose or isopropyl-β-D-thiogalactopyranoside (IPTG).
  11386..11407   +  protein_bind   CAP binding site: CAP binding activates transcription in the presence of cAMP. E. coli catabolite activator protein
  11422..11452   +  promoter       lac promoter: promoter for the E. coli lac operon
  11456..11478   +  protein_bind   lac operator (fragment): The lac repressor binds to the lac operator to inhibit transcription in E. coli. This inhibition can be relieved by adding lactose or isopropyl-β-D-thiogalactopyranoside (IPTG). lac repressor encoded by lacI
  11509..6       +  misc_feature   MCS (fragment) (across the origin): pUC18/19 multiple cloning site
