[The description below was written by a language model from this plasmid's Addgene catalogue record and pLannotate feature annotations shown in this document.]
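Description:
pUBC(k)-AT5G01640-mKOk is an 11.5 kb binary plant expression plasmid made by Gateway recombination of the Arabidopsis thaliana AT5G01640.1 coding sequence into the pUBC(k)-DEST-mKOk destination vector. It has the hallmarks of an Agrobacterium T-DNA vector. Nopaline-type right and left border repeats flank the plant payload. The backbone outside the borders carries a high-copy ColE1/pUC-type origin with the pBR322 bom region for propagation in E. coli. It also carries the pVS1 oriV, RepA and StaA functions, which support replication and stable maintenance in Agrobacterium. Bacterial selection is by spectinomycin through an aadA (SmR) gene.

Within the T-DNA, the insert encodes PRA1.B5 (prenylated RAB acceptor 1.B5), a protein that may act in secretory and endocytic trafficking. It sits between attB1 and attB2 sites, the scars of the Gateway reaction. It is followed on the same strand by the orange fluorescent protein mKOκ and a CaMV polyadenylation signal, an arrangement consistent with a C-terminal mKOκ fusion. The feature table annotates no promoter in the roughly 660 bp upstream of attB1. The "UBC" in the backbone name hints at a ubiquitin-type plant promoter, but the record does not state this. A second cassette places a NOS promoter upstream of a nos-nptII kanamycin resistance gene with a NOS terminator, providing selection of transformed plant tissue. Leftover lacZα, lac promoter, T7/SP6 and MCS fragments are remnants of the parent vector.

The stated purpose is expression of mKOκ-tagged AT5G01640.1 in plants. The associated study concerns proteins enriched at the chloroplast envelope–thylakoid interface, so the likely use is imaging the protein's subcellular localisation.
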