Addgene plasmid #224847: pUBC(k)-AT5G01640-mKOk
Purpose: Plasmid for expression of AT5G01640.1 coding sequence tagged with mKOk in plants
Depositing lab: Rebecca Roston. Depositing organization: University of Nebraska at Lincoln. Publication: Lipid Metabolism and Contact Site Homologs Are Enriched at the Chloroplast Envelope-Thylakoid Interface. LaBrant EW, Smith CN, Torres-Gerena AD, Ishimwe J, Huang F, Tullis A, Litterer L, Modi B, Naldrett MJ, Altartouri B, Roston RL. bioRxiv 2025.06.20.660776; doi: https://doi.org/10.1101/2025.06.20.660776.
Backbone
  Vector backbone: pUBC(k)-DEST-mKOk
  Vector type: Plant Expression
Growth in bacteria
  Bacterial resistance: Spectinomycin, 50 μg/mL
  Growth temperature: 37°C
  Growth strain: DH5alpha
  Copy number: High Copy
Gene/Insert
  Gene/Insert name: AT5G01640.1
  Species: A. thaliana (mustard weed)
  Entrez Gene: PRA1.B5 (a.k.a. AT5G01640, F7A7.160, F7A7_160, prenylated RAB acceptor 1.B5)
  Cloning method: Gateway Cloning
Terms and licenses: Academic/Nonprofit Terms; Industry Terms: Not Available to Industry
Depositor comments: Please visit https://doi.org/10.1101/2025.06.20.660776 for bioRxiv preprint.
How to cite: pUBC(k)-AT5G01640-mKOk was a gift from Rebecca Roston (Addgene plasmid # 224847 ; http://n2t.net/addgene:224847 ; RRID:Addgene_224847)
